Addgene plasmid #223359: pTrc-clbS_Bifido
Purpose: Encoding ClbS from Bifidobacterium longum subsp. infantis
Depositing lab: Emily Balskus. Depositing organization: Harvard University. Publication: The bacterial toxin colibactin triggers prophage induction. Silpe JE, Wong JWH, Owen SV, Baym M, Balskus EP. Nature. 2022 Mar;603(7900):315-320. doi: 10.1038/s41586-022-04444-3. Epub 2022 Feb 23. PubMed 35197633.
Backbone
  Vector backbone: pTrcHis 2A
  Backbone manufacturer: Thermofisher scientific
  Backbone size w/o insert (bp): 4257
  Total vector size (bp): 4797
  Vector type: Bacterial Expression
Growth in bacteria
  Bacterial resistance: Ampicillin, 100 μg/mL
  Growth temperature: 37°C
  Growth strain: NEB Stable
  Copy number: Low Copy
Gene/Insert
  Gene/Insert name: Encoding ClbS from Bifidobacterium longum subsp. infantis (Codon optimized for E coli)
  Species: Bifidobacterium longum subsp. infantis
  Insert size (bp): 540
  Promoter: pTrc
  Cloning method: Gibson Cloning
  Sequencing primers: 5′ GAGAAAAAGCGAAGCGGCACTGCT; 3′ GCATGGGGTCAGGTGGGACC
Terms and licenses: Academic/Nonprofit Terms; Industry Terms: Not Available to Industry
How to cite: pTrc-clbS_Bifido was a gift from Emily Balskus (Addgene plasmid # 223359 ; http://n2t.net/addgene:223359 ; RRID:Addgene_223359)
