[The description below was written by a language model from this plasmid's Addgene catalogue record and pLannotate feature annotations shown in this document.]
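Description:
pTrc-clbS_Bifido is a bacterial expression plasmid built on the commercial pTrcHis 2A backbone, carrying a 540 bp, E. coli codon-optimized gene for ClbS from Bifidobacterium longum subsp. infantis, inserted by Gibson assembly to give a 4,797 bp construct. It replicates in E. coli from a ColE1/pMB1-family origin. The pBR322 bom region is present, but only a fragment of rop is detected. The catalogue lists the plasmid as low copy, although the annotation software labels this origin family generically as high copy. Selection is by ampicillin through the bla β-lactamase gene under its own promoter.

Expression is driven by the trc promoter, a strong trp/lac UV5 hybrid, followed by a lac operator. The plasmid also carries lacI under the lacIq promoter, so it supplies its own repressor, keeping transcription low until it is induced with IPTG. Downstream of the operator lie the rrnG antiterminator and a short minicistron with a ribosome binding site, which are backbone elements intended to improve transcript read-through and translation of the following open reading frame. The rrnB region (5S rRNA sequence and the T1 and T2 terminators) ends transcription after the cloning site. The feature table does not annotate the clbS coding sequence itself, which presumably occupies the unannotated stretch between the minicistron and the rrnB region across the sequence origin. No epitope or His tag is detected, and the record does not say whether the backbone's C-terminal tags were retained.

ClbS is known as the self-resistance protein associated with the genotoxin colibactin, and the plasmid comes from a study of colibactin-triggered prophage induction. The construct allows inducible production of this Bifidobacterium ClbS homologue in E. coli, plausibly to test whether it protects against colibactin, though the record states only that it encodes the protein.
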