Features (pLannotate 1.2.2; 16 found; start..end, strand, type, name):
    285..400     +  ncRNA          5S rRNA: Accession: RF00001 - 5S ribosomal RNA
    404..490     +  terminator     rrnB T1 terminator: Escherichia coli rrnB; transcription terminator T1 from the E. coli rrnB gene
    582..609     +  terminator     rrnB T2 terminator: transcription terminator T2 from the E. coli rrnB gene
    628..719     +  promoter       AmpR promoter: bla
    720..1580    +  CDS            AmpR: β-lactamase; bla; confers resistance to ampicillin, carbenicillin, and related antibiotics
   1751..2339    +  rep_origin     ori: high-copy-number ColE1/pMB1/pBR322/pUC origin of replication
   2525..2665    -  misc_feature   bom: basis of mobility region from pBR322
   2767..2807    -  CDS            rop (fragment): Rop protein, which maintains plasmids at low copy number; rop
   2851..2928    +  promoter       lacIq promoter: lacI (mutant); In the lacIq allele, a single base change in the promoter boosts expression of the lacI gene about 10-fold.
   2929..4011    +  CDS            lacI: lac repressor; lacI; The lac repressor binds to the lac operator to inhibit transcription in E. coli. This inhibition can be relieved by adding lactose or isopropyl-β-D-thiogalactopyranoside (IPTG).
   4053..4070    +  promoter       tet promoter (fragment): E. coli promoter for tetracycline efflux protein gene
   4066..4167    -  CDS            yciV (fragment): RNAAM_ECOLI - Also known as trpH From Escherichia coli (strain K12).
   4243..4272    +  promoter       trc promoter: strong E. coli promoter; hybrid between the trp and lac UV5 promoters
   4280..4296    +  protein_bind   lac operator: The lac repressor binds to the lac operator to inhibit transcription in E. coli. This inhibition can be relieved by adding lactose or isopropyl-β-D-thiogalactopyranoside (IPTG). lac repressor encoded by lacI
   4313..4382    +  misc_feature   rrnG antiterminator: antiterminator from the E. coli rrnG leader region (Berg et al., 1989)
   4433..4459    +  CDS            minicistron: synthetic cistron containing a ribosome binding site (Shine-Dalgarno sequence), for enhancing the bacterial expression of a downstream cistron (Schoner, 1997) This first cistron should terminate 3 bp upstream of the ATG for the second cistron.
>Addgene plasmid #223359 | pTrc-clbS_Bifido | addgene full sequence | sequence record 451555 | Addgene NGS Result
GTTGACCGACAACGTCGACGCCATATACGCCATGATCGATGCGATGAGCGAGGACGAGCTGTTCAAGCCG
CATATGAGGAAGTGGGCCGACGACGCCACCAAAACGGCGGTATGGGAAGTGTACAGGTTCATTCATGTGA
ACACCGTCGCCCCGTTCGGATCGTTCAGGACGAAGATCCGCAAGTGGAAGCGGATGGCCCTATAGGTTTT
GGCGGATGAGAGAAGATTTTCAGCCTGATACAGATTAAATCAGAACGCAGAAGCGGTCTGATAAAACAGA
ATTTGCCTGGCGGCAGTAGCGCGGTGGTCCCACCTGACCCCATGCCGAACTCAGAAGTGAAACGCCGTAG
CGCCGATGGTAGTGTGGGGTCTCCCCATGCGAGAGTAGGGAACTGCCAGGCATCAAATAAAACGAAAGGC
TCAGTCGAAAGACTGGGCCTTTCGTTTTATCTGTTGTTTGTCGGTGAACGCTCTCCTGAGTAGGACAAAT
CCGCCGGGAGCGGATTTGAACGTTGCGAAGCAACGGCCCGGAGGGTGGCGGGCAGGACGCCCGCCATAAA
CTGCCAGGCATCAAATTAAGCAGAAGGCCATCCTGACGGATGGCCTTTTTGCGTTTCTACAAACTCTTTT
GTTTATTTTTCTAAATACATTCAAATATGTATCCGCTCATGAGACAATAACCCTGATAAATGCTTCAATA
ATATTGAAAAAGGAAGAGTATGAGTATTCAACATTTCCGTGTCGCCCTTATTCCCTTTTTTGCGGCATTT
TGCCTTCCTGTTTTTGCTCACCCAGAAACGCTGGTGAAAGTAAAAGATGCTGAAGATCAGTTGGGTGCAC
GAGTGGGTTACATCGAACTGGATCTCAACAGCGGTAAGATCCTTGAGAGTTTTCGCCCCGAAGAACGTTT
TCCAATGATGAGCACTTTTAAAGTTCTGCTATGTGGCGCGGTATTATCCCGTGTTGACGCCGGGCAAGAG
CAACTCGGTCGCCGCATACACTATTCTCAGAATGACTTGGTTGAGTACTCACCAGTCACAGAAAAGCATC
TTACGGATGGCATGACAGTAAGAGAATTATGCAGTGCTGCCATAACCATGAGTGATAACACTGCGGCCAA
CTTACTTCTGACAACGATCGGAGGACCGAAGGAGCTAACCGCTTTTTTGCACAACATGGGGGATCATGTA
ACTCGCCTTGATCGTTGGGAACCGGAGCTGAATGAAGCCATACCAAACGACGAGCGTGACACCACGATGC
CTGTAGCAATGGCAACAACGTTGCGCAAACTATTAACTGGCGAACTACTTACTCTAGCTTCCCGGCAACA
ATTAATAGACTGGATGGAGGCGGATAAAGTTGCAGGACCACTTCTGCGCTCGGCCCTTCCGGCTGGCTGG
TTTATTGCTGATAAATCTGGAGCCGGTGAGCGTGGGTCTCGCGGTATCATTGCAGCACTGGGGCCAGATG
GTAAGCCCTCCCGTATCGTAGTTATCTACACGACGGGGAGTCAGGCAACTATGGATGAACGAAATAGACA
GATCGCTGAGATAGGTGCCTCACTGATTAAGCATTGGTAACTGTCAGACCAAGTTTACTCATATATACTT
TAGATTGATTTAAAACTTCATTTTTAATTTAAAAGGATCTAGGTGAAGATCCTTTTTGATAATCTCATGA
CCAAAATCCCTTAACGTGAGTTTTCGTTCCACTGAGCGTCAGACCCCGTAGAAAAGATCAAAGGATCTTC
TTGAGATCCTTTTTTTCTGCGCGTAATCTGCTGCTTGCAAACAAAAAAACCACCGCTACCAGCGGTGGTT
TGTTTGCCGGATCAAGAGCTACCAACTCTTTTTCCGAAGGTAACTGGCTTCAGCAGAGCGCAGATACCAA
ATACTGTCCTTCTAGTGTAGCCGTAGTTAGGCCACCACTTCAAGAACTCTGTAGCACCGCCTACATACCT
CGCTCTGCTAATCCTGTTACCAGTGGCTGCTGCCAGTGGCGATAAGTCGTGTCTTACCGGGTTGGACTCA
AGACGATAGTTACCGGATAAGGCGCAGCGGTCGGGCTGAACGGGGGGTTCGTGCACACAGCCCAGCTTGG
AGCGAACGACCTACACCGAACTGAGATACCTACAGCGTGAGCTATGAGAAAGCGCCACGCTTCCCGAAGG
GAGAAAGGCGGACAGGTATCCGGTAAGCGGCAGGGTCGGAACAGGAGAGCGCACGAGGGAGCTTCCAGGG
GGAAACGCCTGGTATCTTTATAGTCCTGTCGGGTTTCGCCACCTCTGACTTGAGCGTCGATTTTTGTGAT
GCTCGTCAGGGGGGCGGAGCCTATGGAAAAACGCCAGCAACGCGGCCTTTTTACGGTTCCTGGCCTTTTG
CTGGCCTTTTGCTCACATGTTCTTTCCTGCGTTATCCCCTGATTCTGTGGATAACCGTATTACCGCCTTT
GAGTGAGCTGATACCGCTCGCCGCAGCCGAACGACCGAGCGCAGCGAGTCAGTGAGCGAGGAAGCGGAAG
AGCGCCTGATGCGGTATTTTCTCCTTACGCATCTGTGCGGTATTTCACACCGCATATGGTGCACTCTCAG
TACAATCTGCTCTGATGCCGCATAGTTAAGCCAGTATACACTCCGCTATCGCTACGTGACTGGGTCATGG
CTGCGCCCCGACACCCGCCAACACCCGCTGACGCGCCCTGACGGGCTTGTCTGCTCCCGGCATCCGCTTA
CAGACAAGCTGTGACCGTCTCCGGGAGCTGCATGTGTCAGAGGTTTTCACCGTCATCACCGAAACGCGCG
AGGCAGCAGATCAATTCGCGCGCGAAGGCGAAGCGGCATGCATTTACGTTGACACCATCGAATGGTGCAA
AACCTTTCGCGGTATGGCATGATAGCGCCCGGAAGAGAGTCAATTCAGGGTGGTGAATGTGAAACCAGTA
ACGTTATACGATGTCGCAGAGTATGCCGGTGTCTCTTATCAGACCGTTTCCCGCGTGGTGAACCAGGCCA
GCCACGTTTCTGCGAAAACGCGGGAAAAAGTGGAAGCGGCGATGGCGGAGCTGAATTACATTCCCAACCG
CGTGGCACAACAACTGGCGGGCAAACAGTCGTTGCTGATTGGCGTTGCCACCTCCAGTCTGGCCCTGCAC
GCGCCGTCGCAAATTGTCGCGGCGATTAAATCTCGCGCCGATCAACTGGGTGCCAGCGTGGTGGTGTCGA
TGGTAGAACGAAGCGGCGTCGAAGCCTGTAAAGCGGCGGTGCACAATCTTCTCGCGCAACGCGTCAGTGG
GCTGATCATTAACTATCCGCTGGATGACCAGGATGCCATTGCTGTGGAAGCTGCCTGCACTAATGTTCCG
GCGTTATTTCTTGATGTCTCTGACCAGACACCCATCAACAGTATTATTTTCTCCCATGAAGACGGTACGC
GACTGGGCGTGGAGCATCTGGTCGCATTGGGTCACCAGCAAATCGCGCTGTTAGCGGGCCCATTAAGTTC
TGTCTCGGCGCGTCTGCGTCTGGCTGGCTGGCATAAATATCTCACTCGCAATCAAATTCAGCCGATAGCG
GAACGGGAAGGCGACTGGAGTGCCATGTCCGGTTTTCAACAAACCATGCAAATGCTGAATGAGGGCATCG
TTCCCACTGCGATGCTGGTTGCCAACGATCAGATGGCGCTGGGCGCAATGCGCGCCATTACCGAGTCCGG
GCTGCGCGTTGGTGCGGATATCTCGGTAGTGGGATACGACGATACCGAAGACAGCTCATGTTATATCCCG
CCGTTAACCACCATCAAACAGGATTTTCGCCTGCTGGGGCAAACCAGCGTGGACCGCTTGCTGCAACTCT
CTCAGGGCCAGGCGGTGAAGGGCAATCAGCTGTTGCCCGTCTCACTGGTGAAAAGAAAAACCACCCTGGC
GCCCAATACGCAAACCGCCTCTCCCCGCGCGTTGGCCGATTCATTAATGCAGCTGGCACGACAGGTTTCC
CGACTGGAAAGCGGGCAGTGAGCGCAACGCAATTAATGTAAGTTAGCGCGAATTGATCTGGTTTGACAGC
TTATCATCGACTGCACGGTGCACCAATGCTTCTGGCGTCAGGCAGCCATCGGAAGCTGTGGTATGGCTGT
GCAGGTCGTAAATCACTGCATAATTCGTGTCGCTCAAGGCGCACTCCCGTTCTGGATAATGTTTTTTGCG
CCGACATCATAACGGTTCTGGCAAATATTCTGAAATGAGCTGTTGACAATTAATCATCCGGCTCGTATAA
TGTGTGGAATTGTGAGCGGATAACAATTTCACACAGGAAACAGCGCCGCTGAGAAAAAGCGAAGCGGCAC
TGCTCTTTAACAATTTATCAGACAATCTGTGTGGGCACTCGACCGGAATTATCGATTAACTTTATTATTA
AAAATTAAAGAGGTATATATTAATGTATCGATTAAATAAGGAGGAATAAACCATGGCAGCCGGGAGGTGC
ATAGTGAGAACATACGAGAACGCGCAGGAGCTCAAAAAGGAGATCGGCGCGGCGTTTCGAAAATACATTG
CGGAGTTCGACGACATTCCGGAAGCCCTGAAAGACAAGCGCATCGACGAGGTCGAGAGGACCCCGGCGGA
AAACCTCGCCTATCAGGTTGGTTGGACCACCCTGCTGCTGCAATGGGAGGATCGCGAGCGGAAGGGCCTT
CCGGTGCGAACGCCGTCGGACGAGTTCAAGTGGAACCAGCTCGGAAAGCTGTACCAGTGGTTCACCGACA
CCTACGCCCACCTTTCGCTGCGGGAGCTGAAGGGCAT
